Addgene plasmid #30132: Tet-O-FUW-Zic1
Depositing lab: Marius Wernig. Depositing organization: Stanford University. Publication: Direct conversion of fibroblasts to functional neurons by defined factors. Vierbuchen T, Ostermeier A, Pang ZP, Kokubu Y, Sudhof TC, Wernig M. Nature. 2010 Feb 25. 463(7284):1035-41. 10.1038/nature08797 PubMed 20107439.
Backbone
  Vector backbone: Tet-O-FUW
  Backbone size w/o insert (bp): 8373
  Vector type: Mammalian Expression, Lentiviral
Growth in bacteria
  Bacterial resistance: Ampicillin, 100 μg/mL
  Growth temperature: 37°C
  Growth strain: Stbl3
  Copy number: High Copy
Gene/Insert
  Gene/Insert name: Zic1
  Species: M. musculus (mouse)
  Insert size (bp): 1344
  Entrez Gene: Zic1 (a.k.a. ZIC, ZNF201)
  Cloning method: Restriction Enzyme; 5′ cloning site EcoR1 (not destroyed); 3′ cloning site EcoR1 (not destroyed)
  Sequencing primers: 5′ LNCX; 3′ WPRE-R
Terms and licenses: Academic/Nonprofit Terms; Industry Terms: Not Available to Industry
How to cite: Tet-O-FUW-Zic1 was a gift from Marius Wernig (Addgene plasmid # 30132 ; http://n2t.net/addgene:30132 ; RRID:Addgene_30132)
