[The description below was written by a language model from this plasmid's Addgene catalogue record and pLannotate feature annotations shown in this document.]
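Description:
Tet-O-FUW-Zic1 is an HIV-1-based lentiviral transfer plasmid for doxycycline-inducible expression of mouse Zic1 in mammalian cells. It is built on the Tet-O-FUW backbone and is propagated in E. coli through a high-copy ColE1/pUC-type origin with ampicillin selection (AmpR); an f1 origin is also present. Outside the viral unit, the backbone carries an SV40/EM7-driven BleoR cassette with an SV40 poly(A) signal. Because this cassette lies downstream of the 3' LTR, it would not be packaged into virus.

The viral genome is transcribed in packaging cells from a CMV enhancer/promoter fused to a truncated 5' LTR, which makes transcription Tat-independent. This is followed by the Ψ packaging signal with a gag fragment, the Rev response element for nuclear export of the unspliced RNA, and the cPPT/CTS, which aids nuclear import in transduced cells. The payload is a tetracycline response element with seven tetO copies joined to a minimal CMV promoter, driving the roughly 1.3 kb Zic1 coding sequence, which was cloned into EcoRI sites on both sides. No tag or reporter is annotated. A WPRE downstream enhances transcript stability and expression, and the unit ends with a truncated 3' LTR followed by a bGH poly(A) signal.

Expression requires a tetracycline-controlled transactivator supplied separately, since none is encoded here. Zic1 is a zinc-finger transcriptional activator involved in neurogenesis and CNS development. The associated publication concerns direct conversion of fibroblasts into functional neurons by defined factors, which is consistent with use of this vector to deliver Zic1 as an inducible factor in such reprogramming experiments.
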