Features (pLannotate 1.2.2; 32 found; start..end, strand, type, name):
     30..82      -  misc_feature   bom (fragment): basis of mobility region from pBR322
    237..616     +  enhancer       CMV enhancer: human cytomegalovirus immediate early enhancer
    617..816     +  promoter       CMV promoter: human cytomegalovirus (CMV) immediate early promoter
    834..1014    +  LTR            5' LTR (truncated): truncated 5' long terminal repeat (LTR) from HIV-1
   1061..1186    +  misc_feature   HIV-1 Ψ: packaging signal of human immunodeficiency virus type 1
   1170..1533    +  CDS            HIV-1 gag (fragment): gag protein from human immunodeficiency virus 1; gag
   1679..1912    +  misc_feature   RRE: The Rev response element (RRE) of HIV-1 allows for Rev-dependent mRNA export from the nucleus to the cytoplasm.
   2289..2389    +  CDS            Rev (fragment): human immunodeficiency virus 1 (HIV-1) Rev protein; rev; enhances nuclear export of unspliced and incompletely spliced viral mRNAs
   2439..2556    +  misc_feature   cPPT/CTS: central polypurine tract and central termination sequence of HIV-1
   2613..2883    +  protein_bind   tetracycline response element: contains seven copies of the tetracycline operator tetO tetracycline repressor TetR
   2894..2911    +  misc_feature   MCS (fragment): pUC18/19 multiple cloning site
   2916..2954    +  promoter       minimal CMV promoter: human cytomegalovirus (CMV) immediate early promoter
   3064..4404    +  CDS            Zic1: ZIC1_MOUSE - Also known as Zic. Experimental evidence at protein level: Swiss-Prot protein existence level 1. Acts as a transcriptional activator. Involved in neurogenesis. Plays important roles in the early stage of organogenesis of the CNS, as well as during dorsal spinal cord development and maturation of the cerebellum. Involved in the spatial distribution of mossy fiber (MF) neurons within the pontine gray nucleus (PGN). Plays a role in the regulation of MF axon pathway choice. Promotes MF migration towards ipsilaterally-located cerebellar territories. May have a role in shear flow mechan
   4408..4432    +  misc_feature   MCS (fragment): pBluescript multiple cloning site
   4432..5020    +  misc_feature   WPRE: woodchuck hepatitis virus posttranscriptional regulatory element
   4957..5538    +  CDS            nef (fragment): NEF_HV1H2 - Experimental evidence at protein level: Swiss-Prot protein existence level 1. Extracellular Nef protein targets CD4(+) T-lymphocytes for apoptosis by interacting with CXCR4 surface receptors. From Human immunodeficiency virus type 1 group M subtype B (isolate HXB2) (HIV-1).
   5545..5725    +  LTR            5' LTR (truncated): truncated 5' long terminal repeat (LTR) from HIV-1
   5757..5981    +  polyA_signal   bGH poly(A) signal: bovine growth hormone polyadenylation signal
   5985..6006    +  promoter       SV40 promoter (fragment): SV40 enhancer and early promoter
   6027..6455    +  rep_origin     f1 ori (sequence partly withheld): f1 bacteriophage origin of replication; arrow indicates direction of (+) strand synthesis
   6469..6798    +  promoter       SV40 promoter: SV40 enhancer and early promoter
   6846..6893    +  promoter       EM7 promoter: synthetic bacterial promoter&nbsp
   6912..7286    +  CDS            BleoR: antibiotic-binding protein; Sh ble from Streptoalloteichus hindustanus; confers resistance to bleomycin, phleomycin, and Zeocin™
   7296..7421    +  CDS            ble (fragment): BLE_KLEPN - Experimental evidence at protein level: Swiss-Prot protein existence level 1. Binding protein with a strong affinity to the bleomycin family of antibiotics. Binds to CL990; an antimitotic-antibiotic compound. From Klebsiella pneumoniae.
   7416..7537    +  polyA_signal   SV40 poly(A) signal: SV40 polyadenylation signal
   7610..7626    -  protein_bind   lac operator: The lac repressor binds to the lac operator to inhibit transcription in E. coli. This inhibition can be relieved by adding lactose or isopropyl-β-D-thiogalactopyranoside (IPTG). lac repressor encoded by lacI
   7634..7664    -  promoter       lac promoter: promoter for the E. coli lac operon
   7679..7700    -  protein_bind   CAP binding site: CAP binding activates transcription in the presence of cAMP. E. coli catabolite activator protein
   7713..7805    -  CDS            lacI (fragment): lac repressor; lacI; The lac repressor binds to the lac operator to inhibit transcription in E. coli. This inhibition can be relieved by adding lactose or isopropyl-β-D-thiogalactopyranoside (IPTG).
   7988..8576    -  rep_origin     ori: high-copy-number ColE1/pMB1/pBR322/pUC origin of replication
   8747..9607    -  CDS            AmpR: β-lactamase; bla; confers resistance to ampicillin, carbenicillin, and related antibiotics
   9608..9712    -  promoter       AmpR promoter: bla
>Addgene plasmid #30132 | Tet-O-FUW-Zic1 | addgene full sequence | sequence record 274613 | Addgene NGS Result
TCGACGGATCGGGAGATCTCCCGATCCCCTATGGTGCACTCTCAGTACAATCTGCTCTGATGCCGCATAG
TTAAGCCAGTATCTGCTCCCTGCTTGTGTGTTGGAGGTCGCTGAGTAGTGCGCGAGCAAAATTTAAGCTA
CAACAAGGCAAGGCTTGACCGACAATTGCATGAAGAATCTGCTTAGGGTTAGGCGTTTTGCGCTGCTTCG
CGATGTACGGGCCAGATATACGCGTTGACATTGATTATTGACTAGTTATTAATAGTAATCAATTACGGGG
TCATTAGTTCATAGCCCATATATGGAGTTCCGCGTTACATAACTTACGGTAAATGGCCCGCCTGGCTGAC
CGCCCAACGACCCCCGCCCATTGACGTCAATAATGACGTATGTTCCCATAGTAACGCCAATAGGGACTTT
CCATTGACGTCAATGGGTGGAGTATTTACGGTAAACTGCCCACTTGGCAGTACATCAAGTGTATCATATG
CCAAGTACGCCCCCTATTGACGTCAATGACGGTAAATGGCCCGCCTGGCATTATGCCCAGTACATGACCT
TATGGGACTTTCCTACTTGGCAGTACATCTACGTATTAGTCATCGCTATTACCATGGTGATGCGGTTTTG
GCAGTACATCAATGGGCGTGGATAGCGGTTTGACTCACGGGGATTTCCAAGTCTCCACCCCATTGACGTC
AATGGGAGTTTGTTTTGGCACCAAAATCAACGGGACTTTCCAAAATGTCGTAACAACTCCGCCCCATTGA
CGCAAATGGGCGGTAGGCGTGTACGGTGGGAGGTCTATATAAGCAGCGCGTTTTGCCTGTACTGGGTCTC
TCTGGTTAGACCAGATCTGAGCCTGGGAGCTCTCTGGCTAACTAGGGAACCCACTGCTTAAGCCTCAATA
AAGCTTGCCTTGAGTGCTTCAAGTAGTGTGTGCCCGTCTGTTGTGTGACTCTGGTAACTAGAGATCCCTC
AGACCCTTTTAGTCAGTGTGGAAAATCTCTAGCAGTGGCGCCCGAACAGGGACTTGAAAGCGAAAGGGAA
ACCAGAGGAGCTCTCTCGACGCAGGACTCGGCTTGCTGAAGCGCGCACGGCAAGAGGCGAGGGGCGGCGA
CTGGTGAGTACGCCAAAAATTTTGACTAGCGGAGGCTAGAAGGAGAGAGATGGGTGCGAGAGCGTCAGTA
TTAAGCGGGGGAGAATTAGATCGCGATGGGAAAAAATTCGGTTAAGGCCAGGGGGAAAGAAAAAATATAA
ATTAAAACATATAGTATGGGCAAGCAGGGAGCTAGAACGATTCGCAGTTAATCCTGGCCTGTTAGAAACA
TCAGAAGGCTGTAGACAAATACTGGGACAGCTACAACCATCCCTTCAGACAGGATCAGAAGAACTTAGAT
CATTATATAATACAGTAGCAACCCTCTATTGTGTGCATCAAAGGATAGAGATAAAAGACACCAAGGAAGC
TTTAGACAAGATAGAGGAAGAGCAAAACAAAAGTAAGACCACCGCACAGCAAGCGGCCGCTGATCTTCAG
ACCTGGAGGAGGAGATATGAGGGACAATTGGAGAAGTGAATTATATAAATATAAAGTAGTAAAAATTGAA
CCATTAGGAGTAGCACCCACCAAGGCAAAGAGAAGAGTGGTGCAGAGAGAAAAAAGAGCAGTGGGAATAG
GAGCTTTGTTCCTTGGGTTCTTGGGAGCAGCAGGAAGCACTATGGGCGCAGCGTCAATGACGCTGACGGT
ACAGGCCAGACAATTATTGTCTGGTATAGTGCAGCAGCAGAACAATTTGCTGAGGGCTATTGAGGCGCAA
CAGCATCTGTTGCAACTCACAGTCTGGGGCATCAAGCAGCTCCAGGCAAGAATCCTGGCTGTGGAAAGAT
ACCTAAAGGATCAACAGCTCCTGGGGATTTGGGGTTGCTCTGGAAAACTCATTTGCACCACTGCTGTGCC
TTGGAATGCTAGTTGGAGTAATAAATCTCTGGAACAGATTTGGAATCACACGACCTGGATGGAGTGGGAC
AGAGAAATTAACAATTACACAAGCTTAATACACTCCTTAATTGAAGAATCGCAAAACCAGCAAGAAAAGA
ATGAACAAGAATTATTGGAATTAGATAAATGGGCAAGTTTGTGGAATTGGTTTAACATAACAAATTGGCT
GTGGTATATAAAATTATTCATAATGATAGTAGGAGGCTTGGTAGGTTTAAGAATAGTTTTTGCTGTACTT
TCTATAGTGAATAGAGTTAGGCAGGGATATTCACCATTATCGTTTCAGACCCACCTCCCAACCCCGAGGG
GACCCGACAGGCCCGAAGGAATAGAAGAAGAAGGTGGAGAGAGAGACAGAGACAGATCCATTCGATTAGT
GAACGGATCGGCACTGCGTGCGCCAATTCTGCAGACAAATGGCAGTATTCATCCACAATTTTAAAAGAAA
AGGGGGGATTGGGGGGTACAGTGCAGGGGAAAGAATAGTAGACATAATAGCAACAGACATACAAACTAAA
GAATTACAAAAACAAATTACAAAAATTCAAAATTTTCGGGTTTATTACAGGGACAGCAGAGATCCAGTTT
GGTTAGATCTCGAGTTTACCACTCCCTATCAGTGATAGAGAAAAGTGAAAGTCGAGTTTACCACTCCCTA
TCAGTGATAGAGAAAAGTGAAAGTCGAGTTTACCACTCCCTATCAGTGATAGAGAAAAGTGAAAGTCGAG
TTTACCACTCCCTATCAGTGATAGAGAAAAGTGAAAGTCGAGTTTACCACTCCCTATCAGTGATAGAGAA
AAGTGAAAGTCGAGTTTACCACTCCCTATCAGTGATAGAGAAAAGTGAAAGTCGAGTTTACCACTCCCTA
TCAGTGATAGAGAAAAGTGAAAGTCGAGCTCGGTACCCGGGTCGAGGTAGGCGTGTACGGTGGGAGGCCT
ATATAAGCAGAGCTCGTTTAGTGAACCGTCAGATCGCCTGGAGACGCCATCCACGCTGTTTTGACCTCCA
TAGAAGACACCGGGACCGATCCAGCCTCCGCGGCCCCGAATTCGCTAGCCACCATGCTCCTGGACGCCGG
ACCCCAGTATCCCGCGATTGGTGTGACCACCTTTGGTGCATCCCGGCACCACTCGGCGGGCGACGTGGCC
GAGAGAGACGTGGGCCTGGGTATCAACCCGTTCGCCGACGGCATGGGCGCCTTCAAGCTCAACCCCAGTT
CGCACGAACTGGCCTCGGCTGGCCAGACAGCCTTCACGTCGCAGGCTCCGGGCTACGCCGCTGCTGCGGC
CCTGGGCCACCATCACCACCCCGGCCACGTCGGCTCCTACTCCAGCGCTGCTTTCAATTCTACCCGGGAC
TTTCTGTTCCGCAACCGAGGCTTCGGCGACGCGGCGGCGGCAGCTAGCGCCCAGCACAGTCTCTTCGCTG
CTTCGGCCGGCGGCTTTGGGGGCCCACACGGCCATACGGACGCCGCGGGCCACCTCCTTTTTTCTGGGCT
TCACGAGCAGGCGGCTGGCCACGCTTCGCCCAACGTGGTTAACGGGCAGATGCGGCTAGGTTTCTCCGGG
GACATGTACCCACGGCCGGAACAGTACGGCCAGGTGACCAGCCCGCGATCCGAGCACTATGCTGCCCCGC
AGCTTCACGGCTATGGGCCCATGAACGTGAACATGGCTGCACATCACGGGGCTGGAGCCTTCTTCCGCTA
TATGCGCCAACCCATCAAGCAAGAGCTTATCTGTAAATGGATCGAGCCGGAGCAGCTGGCCAACCCCAAA
AAGTCGTGCAACAAAACTTTCAGCACCATGCACGAGCTGGTCACGCACGTCACGGTGGAGCACGTCGGCG
GCCCAGAGCAGAGCAACCACATCTGCTTCTGGGAGGAGTGTCCACGCGAGGGCAAGCCCTTCAAAGCCAA
ATACAAACTGGTCAACCACATCCGAGTGCACACAGGCGAAAAGCCTTTTCCCTGCCCGTTTCCTGGCTGC
GGCAAGGTTTTCGCGCGTTCAGAGAACCTCAAGATCCACAAAAGGACACACACAGGGGAGAAGCCCTTCA
AGTGCGAGTTCGAGGGCTGCGACCGGCGCTTCGCCAACAGCAGCGACCGCAAGAAGCACATGCACGTGCA
CACGAGCGACAAGCCCTACCTTTGCAAGATGTGCGATAAGTCCTACACGCACCCCAGCTCTCTGCGTAAA
CACATGAAGGTCCATGAGTCCTCTTCTCAGGGCTCACAGCCTTCGCCCGCCGCCAGCTCGGGGTATGAGT
CGTCCACGCCACCCACCATCGTGTCTCCCACAACAGACAACCCGACCACCAGCTCCATGTCGCCCTCCTC
CTCCGCGGTTCACCACACAGCCGGCCACAGCGCGCTCTCTTCCAATTTTAACGAATGGTACGTTTAAGAA
TTCGATATCAAGCTTATCGATAATCAACCTCTGGATTACAAAATTTGTGAAAGATTGACTGGTATTCTTA
ACTATGTTGCTCCTTTTACGCTATGTGGATACGCTGCTTTAATGCCTTTGTATCATGCTATTGCTTCCCG
TATGGCTTTCATTTTCTCCTCCTTGTATAAATCCTGGTTGCTGTCTCTTTATGAGGAGTTGTGGCCCGTT
GTCAGGCAACGTGGCGTGGTGTGCACTGTGTTTGCTGACGCAACCCCCACTGGTTGGGGCATTGCCACCA
CCTGTCAGCTCCTTTCCGGGACTTTCGCTTTCCCCCTCCCTATTGCCACGGCGGAACTCATCGCCGCCTG
CCTTGCCCGCTGCTGGACAGGGGCTCGGCTGTTGGGCACTGACAATTCCGTGGTGTTGTCGGGGAAATCA
TCGTCCTTTCCTTGGCTGCTCGCCTGTGTTGCCACCTGGATTCTGCGCGGGACGTCCTTCTGCTACGTCC
CTTCGGCCCTCAATCCAGCGGACCTTCCTTCCCGCGGCCTGCTGCCGGCTCTGCGGCCTCTTCCGCGTCT
TCGCCTTCGCCCTCAGACGAGTCGGATCTCCCTTTGGGCCGCCTCCCCGCATCGATACCGTCGACCTCGA
GACCTAGAAAAACATGGAGCAATCACAAGTAGCAATACAGCAGCTACCAATGCTGATTGTGCCTGGCTAG
AAGCACAAGAGGAGGAGGAGGTGGGTTTTCCAGTCACACCTCAGGTACCTTTAAGACCAATGACTTACAA
GGCAGCTGTAGATCTTAGCCACTTTTTAAAAGAAAAGGGGGGACTGGAAGGGCTAATTCACTCCCAACGA
AGACAAGATATCCTTGATCTGTGGATCTACCACACACAAGGCTACTTCCCTGATTGGCAGAACTACACAC
CAGGGCCAGGGATCAGATATCCACTGACCTTTGGATGGTGCTACAAGCTAGTACCAGTTGAGCAAGAGAA
GGTAGAAGAAGCCAATGAAGGAGAGAACACCCGCTTGTTACACCCTGTGAGCCTGCATGGGATGGATGAC
CCGGAGAGAGAAGTATTAGAGTGGAGGTTTGACAGCCGCCTAGCATTTCATCACATGGCCCGAGAGCTGC
ATCCGGACTGTACTGGGTCTCTCTGGTTAGACCAGATCTGAGCCTGGGAGCTCTCTGGCTAACTAGGGAA
CCCACTGCTTAAGCCTCAATAAAGCTTGCCTTGAGTGCTTCAAGTAGTGTGTGCCCGTCTGTTGTGTGAC
TCTGGTAACTAGAGATCCCTCAGACCCTTTTAGTCAGTGTGGAAAATCTCTAGCAGGGCCCGTTTAAACC
CGCTGATCAGCCTCGACTGTGCCTTCTAGTTGCCAGCCATCTGTTGTTTGCCCCTCCCCCGTGCCTTCCT
TGACCCTGGAAGGTGCCACTCCCACTGTCCTTTCCTAATAAAATGAGGAAATTGCATCGCATTGTCTGAG
TAGGTGTCATTCTATTCTGGGGGGTGGGGTGGGGCAGGACAGCAAGGGGGAGGATTGGGAAGACAATAGC
AGGCATGCTGGGGATGCGGTGGGCTCTATGGCTTCTGAGGCGGAAAGAACCAGCTGGGGCTCTAGGGGGT
ATCCCC
[124 nt withheld, positions 6027-6150]
C
[91 nt withheld, positions 6152-6242]
A
[49 nt withheld, positions 6244-6292]
CCTTTGACGTTGGAGTCCACGTTCTTT
[37 nt withheld, positions 6320-6356]
ACCCTATCTCGGTCTATTCTTTTGATTTATAAGGGATTTTGCCGATTTCGGCCTATTGGTTAAAAAATGA
GCTGATTTAACAAAAATTTAACGCGAATTAATTCTGTGGAATGTGTGTCAGTTAGGGTGTGGAAAGTCCC
CAGGCTCCCCAGCAGGCAGAAGTATGCAAAGCATGCATCTCAATTAGTCAGCAACCAGGTGTGGAAAGTC
CCCAGGCTCCCCAGCAGGCAGAAGTATGCAAAGCATGCATCTCAATTAGTCAGCAACCATAGTCCCGCCC
CTAACTCCGCCCATCCCGCCCCTAACTCCGCCCAGTTCCGCCCATTCTCCGCCCCATGGCTGACTAATTT
TTTTTATTTATGCAGAGGCCGAGGCCGCCTCTGCCTCTGAGCTATTCCAGAAGTAGTGAGGAGGCTTTTT
TGGAGGCCTAGGCTTTTGCAAAAAGCTCCCGGGAGCTTGTATATCCATTTTCGGATCTGATCAGCACGTG
TTGACAATTAATCATCGGCATAGTATATCGGCATAGTATAATACGACAAGGTGAGGAACTAAACCATGGC
CAAGTTGACCAGTGCCGTTCCGGTGCTCACCGCGCGCGACGTCGCCGGAGCGGTCGAGTTCTGGACCGAC
CGGCTCGGGTTCTCCCGGGACTTCGTGGAGGACGACTTCGCCGGTGTGGTCCGGGACGACGTGACCCTGT
TCATCAGCGCGGTCCAGGACCAGGTGGTGCCGGACAACACCCTGGCCTGGGTGTGGGTGCGCGGCCTGGA
CGAGCTGTACGCCGAGTGGTCGGAGGTCGTGTCCACGAACTTCCGGGACGCCTCCGGGCCGGCCATGACC
GAGATCGGCGAGCAGCCGTGGGGGCGGGAGTTCGCCCTGCGCGACCCGGCCGGCAACTGCGTGCACTTCG
TGGCCGAGGAGCAGGACTGACACGTGCTACGAGATTTCGATTCCACCGCCGCCTTCTATGAAAGGTTGGG
CTTCGGAATCGTTTTCCGGGACGCCGGCTGGATGATCCTCCAGCGCGGGGATCTCATGCTGGAGTTCTTC
GCCCACCCCAACTTGTTTATTGCAGCTTATAATGGTTACAAATAAAGCAATAGCATCACAAATTTCACAA
ATAAAGCATTTTTTTCACTGCATTCTAGTTGTGGTTTGTCCAAACTCATCAATGTATCTTATCATGTCTG
TATACCGTCGACCTCTAGCTAGAGCTTGGCGTAATCATGGTCATAGCTGTTTCCTGTGTGAAATTGTTAT
CCGCTCACAATTCCACACAACATACGAGCCGGAAGCATAAAGTGTAAAGCCTGGGGTGCCTAATGAGTGA
GCTAACTCACATTAATTGCGTTGCGCTCACTGCCCGCTTTCCAGTCGGGAAACCTGTCGTGCCAGCTGCA
TTAATGAATCGGCCAACGCGCGGGGAGAGGCGGTTTGCGTATTGGGCGCTCTTCCGCTTCCTCGCTCACT
GACTCGCTGCGCTCGGTCGTTCGGCTGCGGCGAGCGGTATCAGCTCACTCAAAGGCGGTAATACGGTTAT
CCACAGAATCAGGGGATAACGCAGGAAAGAACATGTGAGCAAAAGGCCAGCAAAAGGCCAGGAACCGTAA
AAAGGCCGCGTTGCTGGCGTTTTTCCATAGGCTCCGCCCCCCTGACGAGCATCACAAAAATCGACGCTCA
AGTCAGAGGTGGCGAAACCCGACAGGACTATAAAGATACCAGGCGTTTCCCCCTGGAAGCTCCCTCGTGC
GCTCTCCTGTTCCGACCCTGCCGCTTACCGGATACCTGTCCGCCTTTCTCCCTTCGGGAAGCGTGGCGCT
TTCTCATAGCTCACGCTGTAGGTATCTCAGTTCGGTGTAGGTCGTTCGCTCCAAGCTGGGCTGTGTGCAC
GAACCCCCCGTTCAGCCCGACCGCTGCGCCTTATCCGGTAACTATCGTCTTGAGTCCAACCCGGTAAGAC
ACGACTTATCGCCACTGGCAGCAGCCACTGGTAACAGGATTAGCAGAGCGAGGTATGTAGGCGGTGCTAC
AGAGTTCTTGAAGTGGTGGCCTAACTACGGCTACACTAGAAGAACAGTATTTGGTATCTGCGCTCTGCTG
AAGCCAGTTACCTTCGGAAAAAGAGTTGGTAGCTCTTGATCCGGCAAACAAACCACCGCTGGTAGCGGTG
GTTTTTTTGTTTGCAAGCAGCAGATTACGCGCAGAAAAAAAGGATCTCAAGAAGATCCTTTGATCTTTTC
TACGGGGTCTGACGCTCAGTGGAACGAAAACTCACGTTAAGGGATTTTGGTCATGAGATTATCAAAAAGG
ATCTTCACCTAGATCCTTTTAAATTAAAAATGAAGTTTTAAATCAATCTAAAGTATATATGAGTAAACTT
GGTCTGACAGTTACCAATGCTTAATCAGTGAGGCACCTATCTCAGCGATCTGTCTATTTCGTTCATCCAT
AGTTGCCTGACTCCCCGTCGTGTAGATAACTACGATACGGGAGGGCTTACCATCTGGCCCCAGTGCTGCA
ATGATACCGCGAGACCCACGCTCACCGGCTCCAGATTTATCAGCAATAAACCAGCCAGCCGGAAGGGCCG
AGCGCAGAAGTGGTCCTGCAACTTTATCCGCCTCCATCCAGTCTATTAATTGTTGCCGGGAAGCTAGAGT
AAGTAGTTCGCCAGTTAATAGTTTGCGCAACGTTGTTGCCATTGCTACAGGCATCGTGGTGTCACGCTCG
TCGTTTGGTATGGCTTCATTCAGCTCCGGTTCCCAACGATCAAGGCGAGTTACATGATCCCCCATGTTGT
GCAAAAAAGCGGTTAGCTCCTTCGGTCCTCCGATCGTTGTCAGAAGTAAGTTGGCCGCAGTGTTATCACT
CATGGTTATGGCAGCACTGCATAATTCTCTTACTGTCATGCCATCCGTAAGATGCTTTTCTGTGACTGGT
GAGTACTCAACCAAGTCATTCTGAGAATAGTGTATGCGGCGACCGAGTTGCTCTTGCCCGGCGTCAATAC
GGGATAATACCGCGCCACATAGCAGAACTTTAAAAGTGCTCATCATTGGAAAACGTTCTTCGGGGCGAAA
ACTCTCAAGGATCTTACCGCTGTTGAGATCCAGTTCGATGTAACCCACTCGTGCACCCAACTGATCTTCA
GCATCTTTTACTTTCACCAGCGTTTCTGGGTGAGCAAAAACAGGAAGGCAAAATGCCGCAAAAAAGGGAA
TAAGGGCGACACGGAAATGTTGAATACTCATACTCTTCCTTTTTCAATATTATTGAAGCATTTATCAGGG
TTATTGTCTCATGAGCGGATACATATTTGAATGTATTTAGAAAAATAAACAAATAGGGGTTCCGCGCACA
TTTCCCCGAAAAGTGCCACCTGACG
