>Addgene plasmid #30132 | Tet-O-FUW-Zic1 | addgene partial sequence | sequence record 35181 | 30132 with WPRE-R
AATTTTGTAATCCAGAGGTTGATTATCGATAAGCTTGATATCGAATTCTTAAACGTACCATTCGTTAAAA
TTGGAAGAGAGCGCGCTGTGGCCGGCTGTGTGGTGAACCGCGGAGGAGGAGGGCGACATGGAGCTGGTGG
TCGGGTTGTCTGTTGTGGGAGACACGATGGTGGGTGGCGTGGACGACTCATACCCCGAGCTGGCGGCGGG
CGAAGGCTGTGAGCCCTGAGAAGAGGACTCATGGACCTTCATGTGTTTACGCAGAGAGCTGGGGTGCGTG
TAGGACTTATCGCACATCTTGCAAAGGTAGGGCTTGTCGCTCGTGTGCACGTGCATGTGCTTCTTGCGGT
CGCTGCTGTTGGCGAAGCGCCGGTCGCAGCCCTCGAACTCGCACTTGAAGGGCTTCTCCCCTGTGTGTGT
CCTTTTGTGGATCTTGAGGTTCTCTGAACGCGCGAAAACCTTGCCGCAGCCAGGAAACGGGCAGGGAAAA
GGCTTTTCGCCTGTGTGCACTCGGATGTGGTTGACCAGTTTGTATTTGGCTTTGAAGGGCTTGCCCTCGC
GTGGACACTCCTCCCAGAAGCAGATGTGGTTGCTCTGCTCTGGGCCGCCGACGTGCTCCACCGTGACGTG
CGTGACCAGCTCGTGCATGGTGCTGAAAGTTTTGTTGCACGACTTTTTGGGGTTGGCCAGCTGCTCCGGC
TCGATCCATTTACAGATAAGCTCTTGCTTGATGGGTTGGCGCATATAGCGGAAGAAGGCTCCAGCCCCGT
GATGTGCAGCCATGTTCACGTTCATGGGCCCATAGCCGTGAAGCTGCGG
